Addgene plasmid #137064: pelB-MBP-RevA-ss
Purpose: E. coli expression clone (T7lac promoter) for mature RevA (aa 25-160) from B. burgdorferi with N-terminal PelB signal peptide + His10 + mature maltose binding protein + TEV protease cleavage
Depositing lab: Debra Hansen. Depositing organization: Arizona State University. Publication: Membrane directed expression in Escherichia coli of BBA57 and other virulence factors from the Lyme disease agent Borrelia burgdorferi. Robertson KE, Truong CD, Craciunescu FM, Chiu PL, Fromme P, Hansen DT. Sci Rep. 2019 Nov 26;9(1):17606. doi: 10.1038/s41598-019-53830-x. PubMed 31772280.
Backbone
  Vector backbone: pelB-MBP (DNASU access no. EvNO00813783)
  Vector type: Bacterial Expression
Growth in bacteria
  Bacterial resistance: Kanamycin, 50 μg/mL
  Growth temperature: 37°C
  Growth strain: DH5alpha
  Copy number: Low Copy
Gene/Insert
  Gene/Insert name: AAF07416.1 (alt name: RevA Bbm27 Bbp27 AAF07538.1)
  Species: Borrelia burgdorferi B31
  Mutation: lacks the RevA signal peptide and 5 residues (CKAYV) at the N-terminus of the mature protein
  Entrez Gene: revA (a.k.a. BB_P27)
  Promoter: T7lac
  Tag / fusion protein: PelB signal peptide + His10 + maltose binding protein + TEV protease cleavage (N terminal on backbone)
  Cloning method: Ligation Independent Cloning
  Sequencing primers: 5′ GAAAGGTGAAATCATGCCGAACATC; 3′ GCTAGTTATTGCTCAGCGG
Terms and licenses: Academic/Nonprofit Terms; Industry Terms: Not Available to Industry
Depositor comments: This plasmid uses the T7lac promoter to express in E. coli the mature (lacking the signal peptide), wild-type protein containing an N-terminal PelB signal peptide + His10 + mature maltose binding protein + TEV protease cleavage site. The gene encoding the protein does not have the same DNA sequence as B. burgdorferi because the gene has been optimized for expression in E. coli. RevA is a lipoprotein. RevA is not expected to be lipidated in this construct. Following TEV cleavage, RevA lacks 5 residues (CKAYV) at the N-terminus of the mature protein.
How to cite: pelB-MBP-RevA-ss was a gift from Debra Hansen (Addgene plasmid # 137064 ; http://n2t.net/addgene:137064 ; RRID:Addgene_137064)
