[The description below was written by a language model from this plasmid's Addgene catalogue record and pLannotate feature annotations shown in this document.]
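Description:
pelB-MBP-RevA-ss is a 6.9 kb bacterial expression plasmid built on the pelB-MBP backbone, a pET-style vector for T7-driven protein production in E. coli. It replicates from a ColE1/pBR322-type origin accompanied by the bom region and the rop gene, consistent with its listing as low copy. Selection is by kanamycin through an aminoglycoside phosphotransferase gene, and an f1 origin is also present. A lacI gene with its own promoter supplies the repressor that acts on the lac operator placed immediately downstream of the T7 promoter. Expression is therefore held off until induction with IPTG in a host that supplies T7 RNA polymerase. Short tetracycline-resistance fragments in the annotation are backbone remnants rather than functional markers.

The expression cassette runs from the T7lac promoter and a T7 gene 10 ribosome binding site to a T7 terminator. Its open reading frame encodes a PelB signal peptide, a polyhistidine tag (His10 according to the depositor, annotated as 8xHis), mature maltose binding protein without its own leader, and a TEV protease site. These are followed by RevA from Borrelia burgdorferi B31, residues 25–160, inserted by ligation-independent cloning. The RevA coding sequence is codon-optimized for E. coli and is not itself annotated in the feature table, but it falls in the gap after the TEV site. RevA is natively a lipoprotein. This version lacks its signal peptide and the first five residues of the mature protein, including the cysteine, and is not expected to be lipidated. The PelB leader directs the fusion toward export, MBP aids solubility, and the His tag allows affinity purification. TEV cleavage then releases RevA. A partial His-tag and SET1 fragment are annotated just before the terminator, and the record does not say whether they are translated. The construct was made as part of work on expressing Lyme disease virulence factors in E. coli.
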