Features (pLannotate 1.2.2; 22 found; start..end, strand, type, name):
     13..441     +  rep_origin     f1 ori (sequence partly withheld): f1 bacteriophage origin of replication; arrow indicates direction of (+) strand synthesis
    494..551     +  promoter       AmpR promoter (fragment): bla
    560..1375    -  CDS            KanR: aminoglycoside phosphotransferase; aph(3')-Ia; confers resistance to kanamycin in bacteria or G418 (Geneticin®) in eukaryotes
   1497..2085    +  rep_origin     ori: high-copy-number ColE1/pMB1/pBR322/pUC origin of replication
   2271..2410    -  misc_feature   bom: basis of mobility region from pBR322
   2512..2703    -  CDS            rop: Rop protein, which maintains plasmids at low copy number; rop
   2720..3100    +  CDS            YPB1_ECOLX: Protein predicted: Swiss-Prot protein existence level 4. From Escherichia coli.
   3172..3463    -  CDS            TcR (fragment): tetracycline efflux protein; tet; confers resistance to tetracycline
   3478..3499    -  protein_bind   CAP binding site: CAP binding activates transcription in the presence of cAMP. E. coli catabolite activator protein
   3512..4594    -  CDS            lacI: lac repressor; lacI; The lac repressor binds to the lac operator to inhibit transcription in E. coli. This inhibition can be relieved by adding lactose or isopropyl-β-D-thiogalactopyranoside (IPTG).
   4595..4672    -  promoter       lacI promoter: lacI
   4680..4959    -  CDS            TcR (fragment): tetracycline efflux protein; tet; confers resistance to tetracycline
   4981..4999    +  promoter       T7 promoter: promoter for bacteriophage T7 RNA polymerase
   5000..5024    +  protein_bind   lac operator: The lac repressor binds to the lac operator to inhibit transcription in E. coli. This inhibition can be relieved by adding lactose or isopropyl-β-D-thiogalactopyranoside (IPTG). lac repressor encoded by lacI
   5039..5061    +  RBS            RBS: efficient ribosome binding site from bacteriophage T7 gene 10 (Olins and Rangwala, 1989)
   5069..5134    +  sig_peptide    pelB signal sequence: leader peptide for secretion; pelB (fragment)
   5177..5200    +  CDS            8xHis: 8xHis affinity tag
   5207..6307    +  CDS            MBP: maltose binding protein from E. coli; malE (mutated); This version of the gene does not encode a signal sequence, so MBP will remain in the cytosol.
   6317..6333    +  CDS            TEV site (fragment): tobacco etch virus (TEV) protease recognition and cleavage site
   6755..6772    +  CDS            9xHis (fragment): 9xHis affinity tag
   6782..6831    +  CDS            SET1 (fragment): solubility-enhancement tag derived from T7 phage gene 10B
   6839..6886    +  terminator     T7 terminator: transcription terminator for bacteriophage T7 RNA polymerase
>Addgene plasmid #137064 | pelB-MBP-RevA-ss | addgene full sequence | sequence record 291953 | Addgene NGS Result
TTGGCGAATGGG
[124 nt withheld, positions 13-136]
C
[91 nt withheld, positions 138-228]
A
[49 nt withheld, positions 230-278]
CCTTTGACGTTGGAGTCCACGTTCTTT
[37 nt withheld, positions 306-342]
ACCCTATCTCGGTCTATTCTTTTGATTTATAAGGGATTTTGCCGATTTCGGCCTATTGGTTAAAAAATGA
GCTGATTTAACAAAAATTTAACGCGAATTTTAACAAAATATTAACGCTTACAATTTAGGTGGCACTTTTC
GGGGAAATGTGCGCGGAACCCCTATTTGTTTATTTTTCTAAATACATTCAAATATGTATCCGCTCATGAA
TTAATTCTTAGAAAAACTCATCGAGCATCAAATGAAACTGCAATTTATTCATATCAGGATTATCAATACC
ATATTTTTGAAAAAGCCGTTTCTGTAATGAAGGAGAAAACTCACCGAGGCAGTTCCATAGGATGGCAAGA
TCCTGGTATCGGTCTGCGATTCCGACTCGTCCAACATCAATACAACCTATTAATTTCCCCTCGTCAAAAA
TAAGGTTATCAAGTGAGAAATCACCATGAGTGACGACTGAATCCGGTGAGAATGGCAAAAGTTTATGCAT
TTCTTTCCAGACTTGTTCAACAGGCCAGCCATTACGCTCGTCATCAAAATCACTCGCATCAACCAAACCG
TTATTCATTCGTGATTGCGCCTGAGCGAGACGAAATACGCGATCGCTGTTAAAAGGACAATTACAAACAG
GAATCGAATGCAACCGGCGCAGGAACACTGCCAGCGCATCAACAATATTTTCACCTGAATCAGGATATTC
TTCTAATACCTGGAATGCTGTTTTCCCGGGGATCGCAGTGGTGAGTAACCATGCATCATCAGGAGTACGG
ATAAAATGCTTGATGGTCGGAAGAGGCATAAATTCCGTCAGCCAGTTTAGTCTGACCATCTCATCTGTAA
CATCATTGGCAACGCTACCTTTGCCATGTTTCAGAAACAACTCTGGCGCATCGGGCTTCCCATACAATCG
ATAGATTGTCGCACCTGATTGCCCGACATTATCGCGAGCCCATTTATACCCATATAAATCAGCATCCATG
TTGGAATTTAATCGCGGCCTAGAGCAAGACGTTTCCCGTTGAATATGGCTCATAACACCCCTTGTATTAC
TGTTTATGTAAGCAGACAGTTTTATTGTTCATGACCAAAATCCCTTAACGTGAGTTTTCGTTCCACTGAG
CGTCAGACCCCGTAGAAAAGATCAAAGGATCTTCTTGAGATCCTTTTTTTCTGCGCGTAATCTGCTGCTT
GCAAACAAAAAAACCACCGCTACCAGCGGTGGTTTGTTTGCCGGATCAAGAGCTACCAACTCTTTTTCCG
AAGGTAACTGGCTTCAGCAGAGCGCAGATACCAAATACTGTCCTTCTAGTGTAGCCGTAGTTAGGCCACC
ACTTCAAGAACTCTGTAGCACCGCCTACATACCTCGCTCTGCTAATCCTGTTACCAGTGGCTGCTGCCAG
TGGCGATAAGTCGTGTCTTACCGGGTTGGACTCAAGACGATAGTTACCGGATAAGGCGCAGCGGTCGGGC
TGAACGGGGGGTTCGTGCACACAGCCCAGCTTGGAGCGAACGACCTACACCGAACTGAGATACCTACAGC
GTGAGCTATGAGAAAGCGCCACGCTTCCCGAAGGGAGAAAGGCGGACAGGTATCCGGTAAGCGGCAGGGT
CGGAACAGGAGAGCGCACGAGGGAGCTTCCAGGGGGAAACGCCTGGTATCTTTATAGTCCTGTCGGGTTT
CGCCACCTCTGACTTGAGCGTCGATTTTTGTGATGCTCGTCAGGGGGGCGGAGCCTATGGAAAAACGCCA
GCAACGCGGCCTTTTTACGGTTCCTGGCCTTTTGCTGGCCTTTTGCTCACATGTTCTTTCCTGCGTTATC
CCCTGATTCTGTGGATAACCGTATTACCGCCTTTGAGTGAGCTGATACCGCTCGCCGCAGCCGAACGACC
GAGCGCAGCGAGTCAGTGAGCGAGGAAGCGGAAGAGCGCCTGATGCGGTATTTTCTCCTTACGCATCTGT
GCGGTATTTCACACCGCAATGGTGCACTCTCAGTACAATCTGCTCTGATGCCGCATAGTTAAGCCAGTAT
ACACTCCGCTATCGCTACGTGACTGGGTCATGGCTGCGCCCCGACACCCGCCAACACCCGCTGACGCGCC
CTGACGGGCTTGTCTGCTCCCGGCATCCGCTTACAGACAAGCTGTGACCGTCTCCGGGAGCTGCATGTGT
CAGAGGTTTTCACCGTCATCACCGAAACGCGCGAGGCAGCTGCGGTAAAGCTCATCAGCGTGGTCGTGAA
GCGATTCACAGATGTCTGCCTGTTCATCCGCGTCCAGCTCGTTGAGTTTCTCCAGAAGCGTTAATGTCTG
GCTTCTGATAAAGCGGGCCATGTTAAGGGCGGTTTTTTCCTGTTTGGTCACTGATGCCTCCGTGTAAGGG
GGATTTCTGTTCATGGGGGTAATGATACCGATGAAACGAGAGAGGATGCTCACGATACGGGTTACTGATG
ATGAACATGCCCGGTTACTGGAACGTTGTGAGGGTAAACAACTGGCGGTATGGATGCGGCGGGACCAGAG
AAAAATCACTCAGGGTCAATGCCAGCGCTTCGTTAATACAGATGTAGGTGTTCCACAGGGTAGCCAGCAG
CATCCTGCGATGCAGATCCGGAACATAATGGTGCAGGGCGCTGACTTCCGCGTTTCCAGACTTTACGAAA
CACGGAAACCGAAGACCATTCATGTTGTTGCTCAGGTCGCAGACGTTTTGCAGCAGCAGTCGCTTCACGT
TCGCTCGCGTATCGGTGATTCATTCTGCTAACCAGTAAGGCAACCCCGCCAGCCTAGCCGGGTCCTCAAC
GACAGGAGCACGATCATGCGCACCCGTGGGGCCGCCATGCCGGCGATAATGGCCTGCTTCTCGCCGAAAC
GTTTGGTGGCGGGACCAGTGACGAAGGCTTGAGCGAGGGCGTGCAAGATTCCGAATACCGCAAGCGACAG
GCCGATCATCGTCGCGCTCCAGCGAAAGCGGTCCTCGCCGAAAATGACCCAGAGCGCTGCCGGCACCTGT
CCTACGAGTTGCATGATAAAGAAGACAGTCATAAGTGCGGCGACGATAGTCATGCCCCGCGCCCACCGGA
AGGAGCTGACTGGGTTGAAGGCTCTCAAGGGCATCGGTCGAGATCCCGGTGCCTAATGAGTGAGCTAACT
TACATTAATTGCGTTGCGCTCACTGCCCGCTTTCCAGTCGGGAAACCTGTCGTGCCAGCTGCATTAATGA
ATCGGCCAACGCGCGGGGAGAGGCGGTTTGCGTATTGGGCGCCAGGGTGGTTTTTCTTTTCACCAGTGAG
ACGGGCAACAGCTGATTGCCCTTCACCGCCTGGCCCTGAGAGAGTTGCAGCAAGCGGTCCACGCTGGTTT
GCCCCAGCAGGCGAAAATCCTGTTTGATGGTGGTTAACGGCGGGATATAACATGAGCTGTCTTCGGTATC
GTCGTATCCCACTACCGAGATATCCGCACCAACGCGCAGCCCGGACTCGGTAATGGCGCGCATTGCGCCC
AGCGCCATCTGATCGTTGGCAACCAGCATCGCAGTGGGAACGATGCCCTCATTCAGCATTTGCATGGTTT
GTTGAAAACCGGACATGGCACTCCAGTCGCCTTCCCGTTCCGCTATCGGCTGAATTTGATTGCGAGTGAG
ATATTTATGCCAGCCAGCCAGACGCAGACGCGCCGAGACAGAACTTAATGGGCCCGCTAACAGCGCGATT
TGCTGGTGACCCAATGCGACCAGATGCTCCACGCCCAGTCGCGTACCGTCTTCATGGGAGAAAATAATAC
TGTTGATGGGTGTCTGGTCAGAGACATCAAGAAATAACGCCGGAACATTAGTGCAGGCAGCTTCCACAGC
AATGGCATCCTGGTCATCCAGCGGATAGTTAATGATCAGCCCACTGACGCGTTGCGCGAGAAGATTGTGC
ACCGCCGCTTTACAGGCTTCGACGCCGCTTCGTTCTACCATCGACACCACCACGCTGGCACCCAGTTGAT
CGGCGCGAGATTTAATCGCCGCGACAATTTGCGACGGCGCGTGCAGGGCCAGACTGGAGGTGGCAACGCC
AATCAGCAACGACTGTTTGCCCGCCAGTTGTTGTGCCACGCGGTTGGGAATGTAATTCAGCTCCGCCATC
GCCGCTTCCACTTTTTCCCGCGTTTTCGCAGAAACGTGGCTGGCCTGGTTCACCACGCGGGAAACGGTCT
GATAAGAGACACCGGCATACTCTGCGACATCGTATAACGTTACTGGTTTCACATTCACCACCCTGAATTG
ACTCTCTTCCGGGCGCTATCATGCCATACCGCGAAAGGTTTTGCGCCATTCGATGGTGTCCGGGATCTCG
ACGCTCTCCCTTATGCGACTCCTGCATTAGGAAGCAGCCCAGTAGTAGGTTGAGGCCGTTGAGCACCGCC
GCCGCAAGGAATGGTGCATGCAAGGAGATGGCGCCCAACAGTCCCCCGGCCACGGGGCCTGCCACCATAC
CCACGCCGAAACAAGCGCTCATGAGCCCGAAGTGGCGAGCCCGATCTTCCCCATCGGTGATGTCGGCGAT
ATAGGCGCCAGCAACCGCACCTGTGGCGCCGGTGATGCCGGCCACGATGCGTCCGGCGTAGAGGATCGAG
ATCTCGATCCCGCGAAATTAATACGACTCACTATAGGGGAATTGTGAGCGGATAACAATTCCCCTCTAGA
AATAATTTTGTTTAACTTTAAGAAGGAGATATACATATGAAATACCTGCTGCCGACCGCTGCTGCTGGTC
TGCTGCTTCTCGCTGCCCAGCCGGCGATGGCCATGGATATCGGAATTAATTCGGATCCGAATTCGAGCTC
ACATCACCATCACCATCACCATCACCATCACCCCATGAAAATCGAAGAAGGTAAACTGGTAATCTGGATT
AACGGCGATAAAGGCTATAACGGTCTCGCTGAAGTCGGTAAGAAATTCGAGAAAGATACCGGAATTAAAG
TCACCGTTGAGCATCCGGATAAACTGGAAGAGAAATTCCCACAGGTTGCGGCAACTGGCGATGGCCCTGA
CATTATCTTCTGGGCACACGACCGCTTTGGTGGCTACGCTCAATCTGGCCTGTTGGCTGAAATCACCCCG
GACAAAGCGTTCCAGGACAAGCTGTATCCGTTTACCTGGGATGCCGTACGTTACAACGGCAAGCTGATTG
CTTACCCGATCGCTGTTGAAGCGTTATCGCTGATTTATAACAAAGATCTGCTGCCGAACCCGCCAAAAAC
CTGGGAAGAGATCCCGGCGCTGGATAAAGAACTGAAAGCGAAAGGTAAGAGCGCGCTGATGTTCAACCTG
CAAGAACCGTACTTCACCTGGCCGCTGATTGCTGCTGACGGGGGTTATGCGTTCAAGTATGAAAACGGCA
AGTACGACATTAAAGACGTGGGCGTGGATAACGCTGGCGCGAAAGCGGGTCTGACCTTCCTGGTTGACCT
GATTAAAAACAAACACATGAATGCAGACACCGATTACTCCATCGCAGAAGCTGCCTTTAATAAAGGCGAA
ACAGCGATGACCATCAACGGCCCGTGGGCATGGTCCAACATCGACACCAGCAAAGTGAATTATGGTGTAA
CGGTACTGCCGACCTTCAAGGGTCAACCATCCAAACCGTTCGTTGGCGTGCTGAGCGCAGGTATTAACGC
CGCCAGTCCGAACAAAGAGCTGGCAAAAGAGTTCCTCGAAAACTATCTGCTGACTGATGAAGGTCTGGAA
GCGGTTAATAAAGACAAACCGCTGGGTGCCGTAGCGCTGAAGTCTTACGAGGAAGAGTTGGCGAAAGATC
CACGTATTGCCGCCACTATGGAAAACGCCCAGAAAGGTGAAATCATGCCGAACATCCCGCAGATGTCCGC
TTTCTGGTATGCCGTGCGTACTGCGGTGATCAACGCCGCCAGCGGTCGTCAGACTGTCGATGAAGCCCTG
AAAGACGCGCAGACTCCGGGTAGCGAAAACCTGTACTTCCAAGAGGAGAAGAAGGAGATCGATAGCCTGA
TGGAAGACGTGCTGGCGCTGGTTAACGACAGCAGCGGCGGTAAATTCAAGGATTACAAGGACAAGATCAA
CGAGCTGAAAGAAAACCTGAAGGACATCGGTAACGCGGAGCTGAAAGAAAAGCTGCTGAACCTGCAGAAC
AGCTTCCAAGACAAACTGGCGGCGAAGCTGGCGGCGCTGAAGGCGGCGAAAAACACCATTGAGAACATCA
CCGACAAGGATCAAGACATTAGCAAGCGTAAGATCTGGAGCGAAGCGAAACTGGTTGGTGTGACCGTTCC
GCTGCTGGGCAGCAACACCAGCGGTAACGGCGATAAGATGAGCAAAAACGCGGTGGAGCAGATTGACAAG
GTTATCAAATTCCTGGAGGAAGGCACCAACTAATAACTCGAGCACCACCACCACCACCACTGAGATCCGG
CTGCTAACAAAGCCCGAAAGGAAGCTGAGTTGGCTGCTGCCACCGCTGAGCAATAACTAGCATAACCCCT
TGGGGCCTCTAAACGGGTCTTGAGGGGTTTTTTGCTGAAAGGAGGAACTATATCCGGA
